>Addgene plasmid #64958 | pUC18R6K-mini-Tn7T | depositor full sequence | sequence record 109779 | pUC18R6K-mini-Tn7T sequence 3256 bps
TCGCGCGTTTCGGTGATGACGGTGAAAACCTCTGACACATGCAGCTCCCGGAGACGGTCACAGCTTGTCT
GTAAGCGGATGCCGGGAGCAGACAAGCCCGTCAGGGCGCGTCAGCGGGTGTTGGCGGGTGTCGGGGCTGG
CTTAACTATGCGGCATCAGAGCAGATTGTACTGAGAGTGCACCATATGCGGTGTGAAATACCGCACAGAT
GCGTAAGGAGAAAATACCGCATCAGGCGCCATTCGCCATTCAGGCTGCGCAACTGTTGGGAAGGGCGATC
GGTGCGGGCCTCTTCGCTATTACGCCAGCTAGAGGACCAGCCGCGTAACCTGGCAAAATCGGTTACGGTT
GAGTAATAAATGGATGCCCTGCGTAAGCGGGTGTGGGCGGACAATAAAGTCTTAAACTGAACAAAATAGA
TCTAAACTATGACAATAAAGTCTTAAACTAGACAGAATAGTTGTAAACTGAAATCAGTCCAGTTATGCTG
TGAAAAAGCATACTGGACTTTTGTTATGGCTAAAGCAAACTCTTCATTTTCTGAAGTGCAAATTGCCCGT
CGTATTAAAGAGGGGCGTGGGGTTCGAGGTCGACGGTATCGATAAGCTAGCTTAATTAGCTGAGCTTGGA
CTCCTGTTGATAGATCCAGTAATGACCTCAGAACTCCATCTGGATTTGTTCAGAACGCTCGGTTGCCGCC
GGGCGTTTTTTATTGGTGAGAATCCAAGCTAGACTGCGATGAGTGGCAGGGCGGGGCGTAATTTTTTTAA
GGCAGTTATTGGTGCCCTTAAACGCCTGGGGTAATGACTCTCTAGCTTGAGGCATCAAATAAAACGAAAG
GCTCAGTCGAAAGACTGGGCCTTTCGTTTTATCTGTTGTTTGTCGGTGAACGCTCTCCTGAGTAGGACAA
ATCCGCCGCTAGGAGCTTGCGGCCCGGACGATATCATGCATGAGCTCACTAGTGGATCCCCCGGGCTGCA
GGAATTCCTCGAGAAGCTTGGGCCCGGTACCTCGCGAAGGCCTTGCAGGCCAACCAGATAAGTGAAATCT
AGTTCCAAACTATTTTGTCATTTTTAATTTTCGTATTAGCTTACGACGCTACACCCAGTTCCCATCTATT
TTGTCACTCTTCCCTAAATAATCCTTAAAAACTCCATTTCCACCCCTCCCAGTTCCCAACTATTTTGTCC
GCCCACAGCGGGGCATTTTTCTTCCTGTTATGTTTGGGCGCTGCATTAATGAATCGGCCAACGCGCGGGG
AGAGGCGGTTTGCGTATTGGGCGCTCTTCCGCTTCCTCGCTCACTGACCCGCTGCGCTCGGTCGTTCGGC
TGCGGCGAGCGGTATCAGCTCACTCAAAGGCGGTAATACGGTTATCCACAGAATCAGGGGATAACGCAGG
AAAGAACATGGGCAGTTCAACCTGTTGATAGTACGTACTAAGCTCTCATGTTTCACGTACTAAGCTCTCA
AGTTTAACGTACTAAGCTCTCATGTTTAACGAACTAAACCCTCATGGCTAACGTACTAAGCTCTCATGGC
TAACGTACTAAGCTCTCATGTTTCACGTACTAAGCTCTCATGTTTGAACAATAAAATTAATATAAATCAG
CAACTTAAATAGCCTCTAAGGTTTTAAGTTTTATAAGAAAAAAAAGAATATATAAGGCTTTTAAAGCTTT
TAAGGTTTAACGGTTGTGGACAACAAGCCAGGGATGTAACGCACTGAGAAGCCCTTAGAGCCTCTCAAAG
CAATTTTGAGTGACACAGGAACACTTAACGGCTGACAACCGGCTGGTAACAGGATTAGCAGAGCGAGGTA
TGTAGGCGGTGCTACAGAGTTCTTGAAGTGGTGGCCTAACTACGGCTACACTAGAAGGACAGTATTTGGT
ATCTGCGCTCTGCTGAAGCCAGTTACCTTCGGAAAAAGAGTTGGTAGCTCTTGATCCGGCAAACAAACCA
CCGCTGGTAGCGGTGGTTTTTTTGTTTGCAAGCAGCAGATTACGCGCAGAAAAAAAGGATCTCAAGAAGA
TCCTTTGATCTTTTCTACGGGGTCTGACGCTCAGTGGAACGAAAACTCACGTTAAGGGATTTTGGTCATG
AGATTATCAAAAAGGATCTTCACCTAGATCCTTTTAAATTAAAAATGAAGTTTTAAATCAATCTAAAGTA
TATATGAGTAAACTTGGTCTGACAGTTACCAATGCTTAATCAGTGAGGCACCTATCTCAGCGATCTGTCT
ATTTCGTTCATCCATAGTTGCCTGACTCCCCGTCGTGTAGATAACTACGATACGGGAGGGCTTACCATCT
GGCCCCAGTGCTGCAATGATACCGCGAGACCCACGCTCACCGGCTCCAGATTTATCAGCAATAAACCAGC
CAGCCGGAAGGGCCGAGCGCAGAAGTGGTCCTGCAACTTTATCCGCCTCCATCCAGTCTATTAATTGTTG
CCGGGAAGCTAGAGTAAGTAGTTCGCCAGTTAATAGTTTGCGCAACGTTGTTGCCATTGCTACAGGCATC
GTGGTGTCACGCTCGTCGTTTGGTATGGCTTCATTCAGCTCCGGTTCCCAACGATCAAGGCGAGTTACAT
GATCCCCCATGTTGTGCAAAAAAGCGGTTAGCTCCTTCGGTCCTCCGATCGTTGTCAGAAGTAAGTTGGC
CGCAGTGTTATCACTCATGGTTATGGCAGCACTGCATAATTCTCTTACTGTCATGCCATCCGTAAGATGC
TTTTCTGTGACTGGTGAGTACTCAACCAAGTCATTCTGAGAATAGTGTATGCGGCGACCGAGTTGCTCTT
GCCCGGCGTCAATACGGGATAATACCGCGCCACATAGCAGAACTTTAAAAGTGCTCATCATTGGAAAACG
TTCTTCGGGGCGAAAACTCTCAAGGATCTTACCGCTGTTGAGATCCAGTTCGATGTAACCCACTCGTGCA
CCCAACTGATCTTCAGCATCTTTTACTTTCACCAGCGTTTCTGGGTGAGCAAAAACAGGAAGGCAAAATG
CCGCAAAAAAGGGAATAAGGGCGACACGGAAATGTTGAATACTCATACTCTTCCTTTTTCAATATTATTG
AAGCATTTATCAGGGTTATTGTCTCATGAGCGGATACATATTTGAATGTATTTAGAAAAATAAACAAATA
GGGGTTCCGCGCACATTTCCCCGAAAAGTGCCACCTGACGTCTAAGAAACCATTATTATCATGACATTAA
CCTATAAAAATAGGCGTATCACGAGGCCCTTTCGTC
Features (pLannotate 1.2.2; 15 found; start..end, strand, type, name):
    137..236     +  misc_feature   bom (fragment): basis of mobility region from pBR322
    242..310     -  CDS            lacZα (fragment): LacZα fragment of β-galactosidase; lacZ fragment
    382..580     -  mobile_element Tn7R (fragment): mini-Tn7 element (right end of the Tn7 transposon) Tn7
    584..608     -  misc_feature   MCS (fragment): pBluescript multiple cloning site
    629..723     +  terminator     lambda t0 terminator: transcription terminator from phage lambda
    733..762     +  CDS            CmR (fragment): chloramphenicol acetyltransferase confers resistance to chloramphenicol
    826..912     +  terminator     rrnB T1 terminator: Escherichia coli rrnB; transcription terminator T1 from the E. coli rrnB gene
    958..987     +  misc_feature   MCS (fragment): pBluescript multiple cloning site
   1032..1197    -  mobile_element Tn7L: mini-Tn7 element (left end of the Tn7 transposon) Tn7
   1230..1284    -  CDS            lacI (fragment): lac repressor; lacI; The lac repressor binds to the lac operator to inhibit transcription in E. coli. This inhibition can be relieved by adding lactose or isopropyl-β-D-thiogalactopyranoside (IPTG).
   1412..1787    +  rep_origin     R6K γ ori: γ replication origin from E. coli plasmid R6K; requires the R6K initiator protein pi for replication
   1793..2025    -  rep_origin     ori (fragment): high-copy-number ColE1/pMB1/pBR322/pUC origin of replication
   2196..3056    -  CDS            AmpR: β-lactamase; bla; confers resistance to ampicillin, carbenicillin, and related antibiotics
   3057..3161    -  promoter       AmpR promoter: bla
   3256..35      +  CDS            rop (fragment) (across the origin): Rop protein, which maintains plasmids at low copy number; rop
