[The description below was written by a language model from this plasmid's Addgene catalogue record and pLannotate feature annotations shown in this document.]
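Description:
pUC18R6K-mini-Tn7T is a small (about 3.3 kb) empty base vector for building mini-Tn7 delivery constructs, part of a Tn7-based broad-range bacterial cloning and expression system. It is a pUC18-derived plasmid whose replication depends on the R6K γ origin. Only a short fragment of the ColE1/pUC origin is annotated, so the plasmid presumably cannot rely on it. Because the R6K γ origin requires the pi initiator protein, the plasmid is propagated in a pir-expressing E. coli strain (Pir1 is listed). In bacteria that lack pi it would behave as a non-replicating suicide vector, as R6K-origin vectors generally do. Selection is by ampicillin, through an intact β-lactamase gene and its native promoter located on the backbone, outside the transposon. A fragment of the pBR322 bom region is also annotated, along with short remnants of lacZα, lacI and rop that appear to be cloning leftovers rather than functional genes.

The transposable unit is bounded by the Tn7 left and right ends (Tn7L and Tn7R). Between them lie multiple cloning site segments and two transcriptional terminators, lambda t0 and rrnB T1, which account for the "T" in the name. In this type of design, terminators within the element limit read-through transcription between the inserted cassette and its surroundings. No intact selectable marker, promoter or cargo gene is annotated inside the element; only a very short chloramphenicol acetyltransferase fragment is present. Users add their own markers or genes of interest by restriction cloning. The feature table shows no Tn7 transposase genes, so transposition functions would have to be supplied separately; the record does not say how.
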