Addgene plasmid #64958: pUC18R6K-mini-Tn7T
Purpose: (Empty Backbone) mini-Tn7 base vector with transcriptional terminator
Depositing lab: Herbert Schweizer. Depositing organization: Colorado State University, Fort Collins. Publication: A Tn7-based broad-range bacterial cloning and expression system. Choi KH, Gaynor JB, White KG, Lopez C, Bosio CM, Karkhoff-Schweizer RR, Schweizer HP. Nat Methods. 2005 Jun;2(6):443-8. 10.1038/nmeth765 PubMed 15908923.
Backbone
  Vector backbone: pUC18R6K-mini-Tn7T
  Vector type: Bacterial Expression
Growth in bacteria
  Bacterial resistance: Ampicillin, 100 μg/mL
  Growth temperature: 37°C
  Growth strain: Pir1
  Copy number: Unknown
Gene/Insert
  Cloning method: Restriction Enzyme
Terms and licenses: Academic/Nonprofit Terms; Industry Terms
Depositor comments: GenBank Accession # AY599228
How to cite: pUC18R6K-mini-Tn7T was a gift from Herbert Schweizer (Addgene plasmid # 64958 ; http://n2t.net/addgene:64958 ; RRID:Addgene_64958)
