>Addgene plasmid #64958 | pUC18R6K-mini-Tn7T | addgene partial sequence | sequence record 112903 | LacZ-F2 5'-cctcttcgctattacgccag-3'
TGGATGCCCTGCGTAAGCGGGTGTGGGCGGACAATAAAGTCTTAAACTGAACAAAATAGATCTAAACTAT
GACAATAAAGTCTTAAACTAGACAGAATAGTTGTAAACTGAAATCAGTCCAGTTATGCTGTGAAAAAGCA
TACTGGACTTTTGTTATGGCTAAAGCAAACTCTTCATTTTCTGAAGTGCAAATTGCCCGTCGTATTAAAG
AGGGGCGTGGGGTTCGAGGTCGACGGTATCGATAAGCTAGCTTAATTAGCTGAGCTTGGACTCCTGTTGA
TAGATCCAGTAATGACCTCAGAACTCCATCTGGATTTGTTCAGAACGCTCGGTTGCCGCCGGGCGTTTTT
TATTGGTGAGAATCCAAGCTAGACTGCGATGAGTGGCAGGGCGGGGCGTAATTTTTTTAAGGCAGTTATT
GGTGCCCTTAAACGCCTGGGGTAATGACTCTCTAGCTTGAGGCATCAAATAAAACGAAAGGCTCAGTCGA
AAGACTGGGCCTTTCGTTTTATCTGTTGTTTGTCGGTGAACGCTCTCCTGAGTAGGACAAATCCGCCGCT
AGGAGCTTGCGGCCCGGACGATATCATGCATGAGCTCACTAGTGGATCCCCCGGGCTGCAGGAATTCCTC
GAGAAGCTT
