>Addgene plasmid #64958 | pUC18R6K-mini-Tn7T | addgene partial sequence | sequence record 112904 | pUC-4 5'-CAGTGAGCGAGGAAGCGGAAGAGCGCCCAA-3'
GCGCGTTGGCCGATTCATTAATGCAGCGCCCAAACATAACAGGAAGAAAAATGCCCCGCTGTGGGCGGAC
AAAATAGTTGGGAACTGGGAGGGGTGGAAATGGAGTTTTTAAGGATTATTTAGGGAAGAGTGACAAAATA
GATGGGAACTGGGTGTAGCGTCGTAAGCTAATACGAAAATTAAAAATGACAAAATAGTTTGGAACTAGAT
TTCACTTATCTGGTTGGCCTGCAAGGCCTTCGCGAGGTACCGGGCCCAAGCTTCTCGAGGAATTCCTGCA
GCCCGGGGGATCCACTAGTGAGCTCATGCATGATATCGTCCGGGCCGCAAGCTCCTAGCGGCGGATTTGT
CCTACTCAGGAGAGCGTTCACCGACAAACAACAGATAAAACGAAAGGCCCAGTCTTTCGACTGAGCCTTT
CGTTTTATTTGATGCCTCAAGCTAGAGAGTCATTACCCCAGGCGTTTAAGGGCACCAATAACTGCCTTAA
AAAAATTACGCCCCGCCCTGCCACTCATCGCAGTCTAGCTTGGATTCTCACCAATAAAAAACGCCCGGCG
GCAACCGAGCGTTCTGAACAAATCCAGATGGAGTTCTGAGGTCATTACTGGATCTATCAACAGGAGTCCA
AGCTCAGCTAATTAAGCTAGCTTATCGATACCGTCGACCTCGAACCCCACGCCCCTCTTTAATACGACGG
GCAATTTGCACTTCAG
